>Addgene plasmid #229531 | pcDNA3-p53-G609T | addgene full sequence | sequence record 460222 | Addgene NGS Result
TCTAGTTAGCCAGAGAGCTCTGCTTATATAGACCTCCCACCGTACACGCCTACCGCCCATTTGCGTCAAT
GGGGCGGAGTTGTTACGACATTTTGGAAAGTCCCGTTGATTTTGGTGCCAAAACAAACTCCCATTGACGT
CAATGGGGTGGAGACTTGGAAATCCCCGTGAGTCAAACCGCTATCCACGCCCATTGATGTACTGCCAAAA
CCGCATCACCATGGTAATAGCGATGACTAATACGTAGATGTACTGCCAAGTAGGAAAGTCCCATAAGGTC
ATGTACTGGGCATAATGCCAGGCGGGCCATTTACCGTCATTGACGTCAATAGGGGGCGTACTTGGCATAT
GATACACTTGATGTACTGCCAAGTGGGCAGTTTACCGTAAATACTCCACCCATTGACGTCAATGGAAAGT
CCCTATTGGCGTTACTATGGGAACATACGTCATTATTGACGTCAATGGGCGGGGGTCGTTGGGCGGTCAG
CCAGGCGGGCCATTTACCGTAAGTTATGTAACGCGGAACTCCATATATGGGCTATGAACTAATGACCCCG
TAATTGATTACTATTAATAACTAGTCAATAATCAATGTCAACGCGTATATCTGGCCCGTACATCGCGAAG
CAGCGCAAAACGCCTAACCCTAAGCAGATTCTTCATGCAATTGTCGGTCAAGCCTTGCCTTGTTGTAGCT
TAAATTTTGCTCGCGCACTACTCAGCGACCTCCAACACACAAGCAGGGAGCAGATACTGGCTTAACTATG
CGGCATCAGAGCAGATTGTACTGAGAGTGCACCATAGGGGATCGGGAGATCTCCCGATCCGTCGACGTCA
GGTGGCACTTTTCGGGGAAATGTGCGCGGAACCCCTATTTGTTTATTTTTCTAAATACATTCAAATATGT
ATCCGCTCATGAGACAATAACCCTGATAAATGCTTCAATAATATTGAAAAAGGAAGAGTATGAGTATTCA
ACATTTCCGTGTCGCCCTTATTCCCTTTTTTGCGGCATTTTGCCTTCCTGTTTTTGCTCACCCAGAAACG
CTGGTGAAAGTAAAAGATGCTGAAGATCAGTTGGGTGCACGAGTGGGTTACATCGAACTGGATCTCAACA
GCGGTAAGATCCTTGAGAGTTTTCGCCCCGAAGAACGTTTTCCAATGATGAGCACTTTTAAAGTTCTGCT
ATGTGGCGCGGTATTATCCCGTATTGACGCCGGGCAAGAGCAACTCGGTCGCCGCATACACTATTCTCAG
AATGACTTGGTTGAGTACTCACCAGTCACAGAAAAGCATCTTACGGATGGCATGACAGTAAGAGAATTAT
GCAGTGCTGCCATAACCATGAGTGATAACACTGCGGCCAACTTACTTCTGACAACGATCGGAGGACCGAA
GGAGCTAACCGCTTTTTTGCACAACATGGGGGATCATGTAACTCGCCTTGATCGTTGGGAACCGGAGCTG
AATGAAGCCATACCAAACGACGAGCGTGACACCACGATGCCTGTAGCAATGGCAACAACGTTGCGCAAAC
TATTAACTGGCGAACTACTTACTCTAGCTTCCCGGCAACAATTAATAGACTGGATGGAGGCGGATAAAGT
TGCAGGACCACTTCTGCGCTCGGCCCTTCCGGCTGGCTGGTTTATTGCTGATAAATCTGGAGCCGGTGAG
CGTGGGTCTCGCGGTATCATTGCAGCACTGGGGCCAGATGGTAAGCCCTCCCGTATCGTAGTTATCTACA
CGACGGGGAGTCAGGCAACTATGGATGAACGAAATAGACAGATCGCTGAGATAGGTGCCTCACTGATTAA
GCATTGGTAACTGTCAGACCAAGTTTACTCATATATACTTTAGATTGATTTAAAACTTCATTTTTAATTT
AAAAGGATCTAGGTGAAGATCCTTTTTGATAATCTCATGACCAAAATCCCTTAACGTGAGTTTTCGTTCC
ACTGAGCGTCAGACCCCGTAGAAAAGATCAAAGGATCTTCTTGAGATCCTTTTTTTCTGCGCGTAATCTG
CTGCTTGCAAACAAAAAAACCACCGCTACCAGCGGTGGTTTGTTTGCCGGATCAAGAGCTACCAACTCTT
TTTCCGAAGGTAACTGGCTTCAGCAGAGCGCAGATACCAAATACTGTTCTTCTAGTGTAGCCGTAGTTAG
GCCACCACTTCAAGAACTCTGTAGCACCGCCTACATACCTCGCTCTGCTAATCCTGTTACCAGTGGCTGC
TGCCAGTGGCGATAAGTCGTGTCTTACCGGGTTGGACTCAAGACGATAGTTACCGGATAAGGCGCAGCGG
TCGGGCTGAACGGGGGGTTCGTGCACACAGCCCAGCTTGGAGCGAACGACCTACACCGAACTGAGATACC
TACAGCGTGAGCTATGAGAAAGCGCCACGCTTCCCGAAGGGAGAAAGGCGGACAGGTATCCGGTAAGCGG
CAGGGTCGGAACAGGAGAGCGCACGAGGGAGCTTCCAGGGGGAAACGCCTGGTATCTTTATAGTCCTGTC
GGGTTTCGCCACCTCTGACTTGAGCGTCGATTTTTGTGATGCTCGTCAGGGGGGCGGAGCCTATGGAAAA
ACGCCAGCAACGCGGCCTTTTTACGGTTCCTGGCCTTTTGCTGGCCTTTTGCTCACATGTTCTTTCCTGC
GTTATCCCCTGATTCTGTGGATAACCGTATTACCGCCTTTGAGTGAGCTGATACCGCTCGCCGCAGCCGA
ACGACCGAGCGCAGCGAGTCAGTGAGCGAGGAAGCGGAAGAGCGCCCAATACGCAAACCGCCTCTCCCCG
CGCGTTGGCCGATTCATTAATGCAGCTGGCACGACAGGTTTCCCGACTGGAAAGCGGGCAGTGAGCGCAA
CGCAATTAATGTGAGTTAGCTCACTCATTAGGCACCCCAGGCTTTACACTTTATGCTTCCGGCTCGTATG
TTGTGTGGAATTGTGAGCGGATAACAATTTCACACAGGAAACAGCTATGACCATGATTACGCCAAGCTCT
AGCTAGAGGTCGACGGTATACAGACATGATAAGATACATTGATGAGTTTGGACAAACCACAACTAGAATG
CAGTGAAAAAAATGCTTTATTTGTGAAATTTGTGATGCTATTGCTTTATTTGTAACCATTATAAGCTGCA
ATAAACAAGTTGGGGTGGGCGAAGAACTCCAGCATGAGATCCCCGCGCTGGAGGATCATCCAGCCGGCGT
CCCGGAAAACGATTCCGAAGCCCAACCTTTCATAGAAGGCGGCGGTGGAATCGAAATCTCGTGATGGCAG
GTTGGGCGTCGCTTGGTCGGTCATTTCGAACCCCAGAGTCCCGCTCAGAAGAACTCGTCAAGAAGGCGAT
AGAAGGCGATGCGCTGCGAATCGGGAGCGGCGATACCGTAAAGCACGAGGAAGCGGTCAGCCCATTCGCC
GCCAAGCTCTTCAGCAATATCACGGGTAGCCAACGCTATGTCCTGATAGCGGTCCGCCACACCCAGCCGG
CCACAGTCGATGAATCCAGAAAAGCGGCCATTTTCCACCATGATATTCGGCAAGCAGGCATCGCCATGGG
TCACGACGAGATCCTCGCCGTCGGGCATGCGCGCCTTGAGCCTGGCGAACAGTTCGGCTGGCGCGAGCCC
CTGATGCTCTTCGTCCAGATCATCCTGATCGACAAGACCGGCTTCCATCCGAGTACGTGCTCGCTCGATG
CGATGTTTCGCTTGGTGGTCGAATGGGCAGGTAGCCGGATCAAGCGTATGCAGCCGCCGCATTGCATCAG
CCATGATGGATACTTTCTCGGCAGGAGCAAGGTGAGATGACAGGAGATCCTGCCCCGGCACTTCGCCCAA
TAGCAGCCAGTCCCTTCCCGCTTCAGTGACAACGTCGAGCACAGCTGCGCAAGGAACGCCCGTCGTGGCC
AGCCACGATAGCCGCGCTGCCTCGTCCTGCAGTTCATTCAGGGCACCGGACAGGTCGGTCTTGACAAAAA
GAACCGGGCGCCCCTGCGCTGACAGCCGGAACACGGCGGCATCAGAGCAGCCGATTGTCTGTTGTGCCCA
GTCATAGCCGAATAGCCTCTCCACCCAAGCGGCCGGAGAACCTGCGTGCAATCCATCTTGTTCAATCATG
CGAAACGATCCTCATCCTGTCTCTTGATCAGATCCGAAAATGGATATACAAGCTCCCGGGAGCTTTTTGC
AAAAGCCTAGGCCTCCAAAAAAGCCTCCTCACTACTTCTGGAATAGCTCAGAGGCAGAGGCGGCCTCGGC
CTCTGCATAAATAAAAAAAATTAGTCAGCCATGGGGCGGAGAATGGGCGGAACTGGGCGGAGTTAGGGGC
GGGATGGGCGGAGTTAGGGGCGGGACTATGGTTGCTGACTAATTGAGATGCATGCTTTGCATACTTCTGC
CTGCTGGGGAGCCTGGGGACTTTCCACACCTGGTTGCTGACTAATTGAGATGCATGCTTTGCATACTTCT
GCCTGCTGGGGAGCCTGGGGACTTTCCACACCCTAACTGACACACATTCCACAGAATTAATTCGCGTTAA
ATTTTTGTTAAATCAGCTCATTTTTTAACCAATAGGCCGAAATCGGCAAAATCCCTTATAAATCAAAAGA
ATAGACCGAGATAGGGT
[37 nt withheld, positions 4638-4674]
AAAGAACGTGGACTCCAACGTCAAAGG
[49 nt withheld, positions 4702-4750]
T
[91 nt withheld, positions 4752-4842]
G
[124 nt withheld, positions 4844-4967]
GGGGATACCCCCTAGAGCCCCAGCTGGTTCTTTCCGCCTCAGAAGCCATAGAGCCCACCGCATCCCCAGC
ATGCCTGCTATTGTCTTCCCAATCCTCCCCCTTGCTGTCCTGCCCCACCCCACCCCCCAGAATAGAATGA
CACCTACTCAGACAATGCGATGCAATTTCCTCATTTTATTAGGAAAGGACAGTGGGAGTGGCACCTTCCA
GGGTCAAGGAAGGCACGGGGGAGGGGCAAACAACAGATGGCTGGCAACTAGAAGGCACAGTCGAGGCTGA
TCAGCGAGCTCTAGCATTTAGGTGACACTATAGAATAGGGCCCTCTAGATGCATGCTCGAGTTACTATCA
[1179 nt withheld, positions 5318-6496]
GGCAGTAAGCTTGGGTCTCCCTATAGTGAGTCGTATTAATTTCGATAAGCCAGTAAGCAGTGGGTTC
Features (pLannotate 1.2.2; 21 found; start..end, strand, type, name):
     16..219     -  promoter       CMV promoter: human cytomegalovirus (CMV) immediate early promoter
    220..599     -  enhancer       CMV enhancer: human cytomegalovirus immediate early enhancer
    754..806     +  misc_feature   bom (fragment): basis of mobility region from pBR322
    865..969     +  promoter       AmpR promoter: bla
    970..1830    +  CDS            AmpR: β-lactamase; bla; confers resistance to ampicillin, carbenicillin, and related antibiotics
   2001..2589    +  rep_origin     ori: high-copy-number ColE1/pMB1/pBR322/pUC origin of replication
   2772..2864    +  CDS            lacI (fragment): lac repressor; lacI; The lac repressor binds to the lac operator to inhibit transcription in E. coli. This inhibition can be relieved by adding lactose or isopropyl-β-D-thiogalactopyranoside (IPTG).
   2877..2898    +  protein_bind   CAP binding site: CAP binding activates transcription in the presence of cAMP. E. coli catabolite activator protein
   2913..2943    +  promoter       lac promoter: promoter for the E. coli lac operon
   2951..2967    +  protein_bind   lac operator: The lac repressor binds to the lac operator to inhibit transcription in E. coli. This inhibition can be relieved by adding lactose or isopropyl-β-D-thiogalactopyranoside (IPTG). lac repressor encoded by lacI
   3040..3161    -  polyA_signal   SV40 poly(A) signal: SV40 polyadenylation signal
   3156..3314    -  CDS            ble (fragment): BLE_KLEPN - Experimental evidence at protein level: Swiss-Prot protein existence level 1. Binding protein with a strong affinity to the bleomycin family of antibiotics. Binds to CL990; an antimitotic-antibiotic compound. From Klebsiella pneumoniae.
   3338..4129    -  CDS            neo: KKA2_KLEPN - Also known as kan, nptII. Experimental evidence at protein level: Swiss-Prot protein existence level 1. Resistance to kanamycin, neomycin, paromomycin, ribostamycin, butirosin and gentamicin B. From Klebsiella pneumoniae.
   4196..4525    -  promoter       SV40 promoter: SV40 enhancer and early promoter
   4539..4967    -  rep_origin     f1 ori (sequence partly withheld): f1 bacteriophage origin of replication; arrow indicates direction of (+) strand synthesis
   4988..5009    -  promoter       SV40 promoter (fragment): SV40 enhancer and early promoter
   5013..5237    -  polyA_signal   bGH poly(A) signal: bovine growth hormone polyadenylation signal
   5263..5281    +  promoter       SP6 promoter: promoter for bacteriophage SP6 RNA polymerase
   5318..6496    -  CDS            TP53 (sequence withheld): P53_HUMAN - Also known as P53. Experimental evidence at protein level: Swiss-Prot protein existence level 1. Acts as a tumor suppressor in many tumor types; induces growth arrest or apoptosis depending on the physiological circumstances and cell type. Involved in cell cycle regulation as a trans-activator that acts to negatively regulate cell division by controlling a set of genes required for this process. One of the activated genes is an inhibitor of cyclin-dependent kinases. Apoptosis induction seems to be mediated either by stimulation of BAX and FAS antigen expression, or by repression of
   6516..6534    -  promoter       T7 promoter: promoter for bacteriophage T7 RNA polymerase
   6550..20      -  LTR            5' LTR (truncated) (fragment) (across the origin): truncated 5' long terminal repeat (LTR) from HIV-1
