[The description below was written by a language model from this plasmid's Addgene catalogue record and pLannotate feature annotations shown in this document.]
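Description:
pcDNA3-p53-G609T is a mammalian expression plasmid built on a pcDNA3-type backbone (recorded as pcDNA3.1) that carries the human TP53 coding sequence with the single-nucleotide change c.G609T. The roughly 1.2 kb p53 open reading frame sits downstream of the human cytomegalovirus immediate-early enhancer and promoter and is followed by the bovine growth hormone polyadenylation signal, giving strong constitutive transcription after transfection into mammalian cells. T7 and SP6 phage promoters flank the insert, as is typical of this backbone, and can serve for in vitro transcription or as sequencing primer sites. No epitope tag or reporter is annotated. A short fragment annotated as a truncated HIV-1 LTR across the sequence origin overlaps the CMV promoter and is most likely an annotation artefact rather than a functional viral element.

In bacteria, the plasmid replicates at high copy from a ColE1/pUC-type origin and is selected with ampicillin through the β-lactamase gene. An f1 origin is also present, along with remnants of lac regulatory sequence and a bom fragment from the backbone. For mammalian selection, an SV40 early promoter drives the neomycin phosphotransferase gene, terminated by the SV40 poly(A) signal, which would allow G418 selection of stable transfectants. A short ble fragment next to it appears to be vestigial.

The record describes the construct as expressing the p53 mutant designated CASM203. The associated publication concerns a cancer-associated synonymous TP53 mutation that induces synthesis of the p53/47 isoform. This suggests the plasmid is used to study how the nucleotide change affects p53 mRNA translation and isoform production rather than the protein sequence itself.
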