Addgene plasmid #229531: pcDNA3-p53-G609T
Purpose: Expresses p53 mutant CASM203 in mamallian cells
Depositing lab: Robin Fåhraeus. Depositing organization: Umea University. Publication: A cancer-associated TP53 synonymous mutation induces synthesis of the p53 isoform p53/47. Sajwan R, Wang L, Casar-Borota O, Karakostis K, Chen S, Fahraeus R, Gu X, Vadivel Gnanasundram S. Br J Cancer. 2025 Jul 26. doi: 10.1038/s41416-025-03127-w. PubMed 40715694.
Backbone
  Vector backbone: pcDNA3.1
  Vector type: Mammalian Expression
Growth in bacteria
  Bacterial resistance: Ampicillin, 100 μg/mL
  Growth temperature: 37°C
  Growth strain: DH5alpha
  Copy number: High Copy
Gene/Insert
  Gene/Insert name: p53-CDS
  Species: H. sapiens (human)
  Insert size (bp): 1182
  Mutation: c.G609T
  Entrez Gene: TP53 (a.k.a. BCC7, BMFS5, LFS1, P53, TRP53)
  Promoter: CMV
  Cloning method: Other
  Sequencing primers: 5′ CMV; 3′ Sp6
Terms and licenses: Academic/Nonprofit Terms; Industry Terms: Not Available to Industry
How to cite: pcDNA3-p53-G609T was a gift from Robin Fåhraeus (Addgene plasmid # 229531 ; http://n2t.net/addgene:229531 ; RRID:Addgene_229531)
