>Addgene plasmid #229531 | pcDNA3-p53-G609T | depositor partial sequence | sequence record 460487 | pcDNA3-p53-G609T sequence 1182 bps
[1179 nt withheld, positions 1-1179]
TGA
